>Addgene plasmid #90490 | pSY14-ptb | addgene full sequence | sequence record 178581 | Addgene NGS Result
CCCTTGTCACTAAGAAAATAAATGCAGGGTAAAATTTATATCCTTCTTGTTTTATGTTTCGGTATAAAAC
ACTAATATCAATTTCTGTGGTTATACTAAAAGTCGTTTGTTGGTTCAAATAATGATTAAATATCTCTTTT
CTCTTCCAATTGTCTAAATCAATTTTATTAAAGTTCATTTGATATGCCTCCTAAATTTTTATCTAAAGTG
AATTTAGGAGGCTTACTTGTCTGCTTTCTTCATTAGAATCAATCCTTTTTTAAAAGTCAATATTACTGTA
ACATAAACAGCTGCATTAATGAATCGGCCAACGCGCGGGGAGAGGCGGTTTGCGTATTGGGCGCTCTTCC
GCTTCCTCGCTCACTGACTCGCTGCGCTCGGTCGTTCGGCTGCGGCGAGCGGTATCAGCTCACTCAAAGG
CGGTAATACGGTTATCCACAGAATCAGGGGATAACGCAGGAAAGAACATGTGAGCAAAAGGCCAGCAAAA
GGCCAGGAACCGTAAAAAGGCCGCGTTGCTGGCGTTTTTCCATAGGCTCCGCCCCCCTGACGAGCATCAC
AAAAATCGACGCTCAAGTCAGAGGTGGCGAAACCCGACAGGACTATAAAGATACCAGGCGTTTCCCCCTG
GAAGCTCCCTCGTGCGCTCTCCTGTTCCGACCCTGCCGCTTACCGGATACCTGTCCGCCTTTCTCCCTTC
GGGAAGCGTGGCGCTTTCTCATAGCTCACGCTGTAGGTATCTCAGTTCGGTGTAGGTCGTTCGCTCCAAG
CTGGGCTGTGTGCACGAACCCCCCGTTCAGCCCGACCGCTGCGCCTTATCCGGTAACTATCGTCTTGAGT
CCAACCCGGTAAGACACGACTTATCGCCACTGGCAGCAGCCACTGGTAACAGGATTAGCAGAGCGAGGTA
TGTAGGCGGTGCTACAGAGTTCTTGAAGTGGTGGCCTAACTACGGCTACACTAGAAGAACAGTATTTGGT
ATCTGCGCTCTGCTGAAGCCAGTTACCTTCGGAAAAAGAGTTGGTAGCTCTTGATCCGGCAAACAAACCA
CCGCTGGTAGCGGTGGTTTTTTTGTTTGCAAGCAGCAGATTACGCGCAGAAAAAAAGGATCTCAAGAAGA
TCCTTTGATCTTTTCTACGGGGTCTGACGCTCAGTGGAACGAAAACTCACGTTAAGGGATTTTGGTCATG
AGATTATCAAAAAGGATCTTCACCTAGATCCTTTTAAATTAAAAATGAAGTTTTAAATCAATCTAAAGTA
TATATGAGTAAACTTGGTCTGACAGTTACCAATGCTTAATCAGTGAGGCACCTATCTCAGCGATCTGTCT
ATTTCGTTCATCCATAGTTGCCTGACTCCCCGTCGTGTAGATAACTACGATACGGGAGGGCTTACCATCT
GGCCCCAGTGCTGCAATGATACCGCGAGACCCACGCTCACCGGCTCCAGATTTATCAGCAATAAACCAGC
CAGCCGGAAGGGCCGAGCGCAGAAGTGGTCCTGCAACTTTATCCGCCTCCATCCAGTCTATTAATTGTTG
CCGGGAAGCTAGAGTAAGTAGTTCGCCAGTTAATAGTTTGCGCAACGTTGTTGCCATTGCTACAGGCATC
GTGGTGTCACGCTCGTCGTTTGGTATGGCTTCATTCAGCTCCGGTTCCCAACGATCAAGGCGAGTTACAT
GATCCCCCATGTTGTGCAAAAAAGCGGTTAGCTCCTTCGGTCCTCCGATCGTTGTCAGAAGTAAGTTGGC
CGCAGTGTTATCACTCATGGTTATGGCAGCACTGCATAATTCTCTTACTGTCATGCCATCCGTAAGATGC
TTTTCTGTGACTGGTGAGTACTCAACCAAGTCATTCTGAGAATAGTGTATGCGGCGACCGAGTTGCTCTT
GCCCGGCGTCAATACGGGATAATACCGCGCCACATAGCAGAACTTTAAAAGTGCTCATCATTGGAAAACG
TTCTTCGGGGCGAAAACTCTCAAGGATCTTACCGCTGTTGAGATCCAGTTCGATGTAACCCACTCGTGCA
CCCAACTGATCTTCAGCATCTTTTACTTTCACCAGCGTTTCTGGGTGAGCAAAAACAGGAAGGCAAAATG
CCGCAAAAAAGGGAATAAGGGCGACACGGAAATGTTGAATACTCATACTCTTCCTTTTTCAATATTATTG
AAGCATTTATCAGGGTTATTGTCTCATGAGCGGATACATATTTGAATGTATTTAGAAAAATAAACAAATA
GGGGTTCCGCGCACATTTCCCCGAAAAGTGCCACCTGACGTCTAAGAAACCATTATTATCATGACATTAA
CCTATAAAAATAGGCGTATCACGAGGCCCTTTCGTCTCGCGCGTTTCGGTGATGACGGTGAAAACCTCTG
ACACATGCAGCTCCCGGAGACGGTCACAGCTTGTCTGTAAGCGGATGCCGGGAGCAGACAAGCCCGTCAG
GGCGCGTCAGCGGGTGTTGGCGGGTGTCGGGGCTGGCTTAACTATGCGGCATCAGAGCAGATTGTACTGA
GAGTGCACCATATGCTCGAGTTATTTAAGAAAAGTTTCACTACTAATTGTATTTGGAAGTTTATACATCA
TTTGTGGAATAAGATATGGTTTAATTAAATTGTAAAATATAAGATATGACATACTATCAATATAAATTAT
AGGTTTATTTTTATTTATTTTTACATAACAATTAAGTTGAAATTTATTTCTAAGTCCTTTTACTAAATAT
TCAACTTCTTCAAAAGTAAAAGATTGTGTATTTAAAACTATACTTTTATTAGTAGAATTTTTATTATAAT
CCCATTTACCTCCATCATCCATAAACCAATATGCAAGTGACATTGGAGTAAGATAATTTTCTACTAAATT
ATTAGGAATTGTTTTCTTATTATTAACAATAAAAAGATTAGCAAGTTTATTAAATGCTTGATGTTTAAAA
GTTTGAGCACCCCATGTAATTACAAGATTTCCAAGATGATTAACTCTTTGTTTTTTATGTGGAGGTGAAA
GTACCCATTGATCATAAAGAAGACAAACATGATCCATATATGCTTTATTTTTCCATTCAAATTGCATACA
ATATGTTTTACCTTCATCTCTACTTCTTATATAAGCATCTCCAAGAATAAGACCAATTCCTGCTTCAAAT
TGTTCTATATTAAGTTCTATAAGTTGTGATTTATATTCTTTAAGAAGTTTACTATTAGGACCAAGATTCA
TTACTTGATTCTTTTGATGCATATGTCGACACTCCCTTTTACTATTTAATTATCTATGTTAAATGATTAA
CGTGCTCATTTATATTTTAACAAACTTTTCACATGAAGTTAAGTTTTTTAGAAAATTATTTATATTTTAT
AGAATTCCCGGGGATCCGTCGACCTGCAGCCAAGCTTAATCGCATTTCATAGATTGACCTCCCAATAACT
ACGTGGTGTTATTGGGAGGTCAATCTATTTCATTTGCCTCTTGCTCAAAGTTCCCAAATTCGAGTAAGAG
GTATTTTTGTTTTTGGTCGTCGCCTCTCATTAGTAGTTCAGGGTTTAACATTAATACTCCAGTTTTTCTT
TTTATAATATTTCCTTCTTCTAAGATTTTAAGTGTTGTTATTACTGTTTGTAGACTTGTTCCTGTAGCTT
TTGCTATTTCTCTTGTTGTAGCTATCATTGTATTGTTACTTAAGTGGACATTATCTAGGATATAGTTAAC
GATTTTAAGTTTTTTTCCGCCAATCATATCTAACATACTTATTAATTGCACTATATATGCCTTTACGAAG
TTACCAGACGTTTGTTTACGGTATAACTTGTCTACCTCTATGACTTCTCCACTTTCTTCGTCTATGAGCC
TCTGAGAGCCTTTATAGACTGTTCCATATCTTTCTTTCATCTTTTTCTCACTCCTTATTTTAAACTATTC
TAACTATATCATAACTGTTCTAAAAAAAAAAGAACATTTGTTAAAAGAAATTAGAACAAAATGAGTGAAA
AATTAGAACAAACAAATTCCTTATAAACCTTATCATCTCAACCTATATTAAGATTTTACCTAGTTGAATC
TTCTTTTCTATATAAAGCGTCGGAGCATATCAGGGGGTTATCTAACGTAAATGCTACCCTTCGGCTCGCT
TTCGCTCGGCATTGACGTCAGATACTGCACCCCCTGAACCCCCATGCTCCAACAGCAAAAAGGAAACTTT
TTGCTGCTTTTCCGACGCTTATTCGCTTCGCTCATATTTATATAGAAAAGAAGTGAATGCGCAAAAGACA
TAATCGATTTATAAAAGCCAGTCATTAGGCCTATCTGACAATTCCTGAATAGAGTTCATAAACAATCCTG
CATGATAACCATCACAAACAGAATGATGTACCTGTAAAGATAGCGGTAAATATATTGAATTACCTTTATT
AATGAATTTTCCTGCTGTAATAATGGGTAGAAGGTAATTACTATTATTATTGATATTTAAGTTAAACCCA
GTAAATGAAGTCCATGGAATAATAGAAAGAGAAAAAGCATTTTCAGGTATAGGTGTTTTGGGAAACAATT
TCCCCGAACCATTATATTTCTCTACATCAGAAAGGTATAAATCATAAAACTCTTTGAAGTCATTCTTTAC
AGGAGTCCAAATACCAGAGAATGTTTTAGATACACCATCAAAAATTGTATAAAGTGGCTCTAACTTATCC
CAATAACCTAACTCTCCGTCGCTATTGTAACCAGTTCTAAAAGCTGTATTTGAGTTTATCA
Features (pLannotate 1.2.2; 9 found; start..end, strand, type, name):
    288..344     -  CDS            lacI (fragment): lac repressor; lacI; The lac repressor binds to the lac operator to inhibit transcription in E. coli. This inhibition can be relieved by adding lactose or isopropyl-β-D-thiogalactopyranoside (IPTG).
    527..1115    -  rep_origin     ori: high-copy-number ColE1/pMB1/pBR322/pUC origin of replication
   1286..2146    -  CDS            AmpR: β-lactamase; bla; confers resistance to ampicillin, carbenicillin, and related antibiotics
   2147..2251    -  promoter       AmpR promoter: bla
   2346..2381    +  CDS            rop (fragment): Rop protein, which maintains plasmids at low copy number; rop
   2483..2535    +  misc_feature   bom (fragment): basis of mobility region from pBR322
   2544..3236    -  CDS            SCEI: SCE1_YEAST - Also known as OMEGA, SECY. Experimental evidence at protein level: Swiss-Prot protein existence level 1. Mitochondrial DNA endonuclease involved in intron homing. It introduces a specific double-strand break in the DNA of the 21S rRNA gene and thus mediates the insertion of an intron, containing its own coding sequence (group I intron), into an intronless gene. Specifically recognizes and cleaves the sequence 5'-TAGGGATAACAGGGTAAT-3'. From Saccharomyces cerevisiae (strain ATCC 204508 / S288c) (Baker's yeast).
   3453..3890    -  CDS            repL: REPLM_BACIU - Protein predicted: Swiss-Prot protein existence level 4. From Bacillus subtilis.
   4282..178     -  CDS            cat (across the origin): CAT1_STAAU - Experimental evidence at transcript level: Swiss-Prot protein existence level 2. This enzyme is an effector of chloramphenicol resistance in bacteria. From Staphylococcus aureus.
