[The description below was written by a language model from this plasmid's Addgene catalogue record and pLannotate feature annotations shown in this document.]
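Description:
pSY14-ptb is a 4,751-nt E. coli–Clostridium shuttle plasmid derived from pSY8 that supplies the homing endonuclease I-SceI for scarless genome editing by allelic exchange in Clostridium. For propagation in E. coli it carries a high-copy ColE1/pUC-type origin and a β-lactamase gene with its native promoter, giving ampicillin selection. The annotation also detects short remnants of lacI, rop and the pBR322 bom region, which appear to be leftovers of earlier cloning vectors rather than functional parts. Two further annotated elements are of Gram-positive origin: a repL replication protein gene matching a Bacillus subtilis plasmid sequence, and a Staphylococcus aureus-type chloramphenicol acetyltransferase (cat) gene that spans the numbering origin. These presumably provide replication and selection in the clostridial host, although the record does not say so explicitly.

The payload is sceC, annotated as a match to the Saccharomyces cerevisiae mitochondrial I-SceI endonuclease. This intron-homing enzyme makes a double-strand break at a long, highly specific recognition site. According to the record, sceC is driven by the ptb promoter, but this promoter was not picked up as a feature in the table, so its exact position is not documented. The cloning sites used are also unrecorded.

In I-SceI-mediated allelic exchange, a separate integration vector bearing homology arms and an I-SceI site is generally first recombined into the chromosome. Expressing the nuclease from a plasmid such as this one then cuts the integrated copy, which forces a second recombination event that removes the vector sequences. The result is either the desired markerless modification or the wild-type allele.
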