Addgene plasmid #90490: pSY14-ptb
Purpose: pSY8 derivative with sceC gene under the control of ptb promoter used for I-SceI-mediated scarless gene modification via allelic exchange in Clostridium
Depositing lab: Sheng Yang. Depositing organization: CAS Center for Excellence in Molecular Plant Sciences ("CEMPS"). Publication: I-SceI-mediated scarless gene modification via allelic exchange in Clostridium. Zhang N, Shao L, Jiang Y, Gu Y, Li Q, Liu J, Jiang W, Yang S. J Microbiol Methods. 2015 Jan;108:49-60. doi: 10.1016/j.mimet.2014.11.004. Epub 2014 Nov 15. PubMed 25451462.
Backbone
  Vector backbone: pSY8
  Vector type: Bacterial Expression
Growth in bacteria
  Bacterial resistance: Ampicillin, 100 μg/mL
  Growth temperature: 37°C
  Growth strain: DH5alpha
  Copy number: Unknown
Gene/Insert
  Gene/Insert name: sceC
  Cloning method: Restriction Enzyme; 5′ cloning site unknown (unknown if destroyed); 3′ cloning site unknown (unknown if destroyed)
Terms and licenses: Academic/Nonprofit Terms; Industry Terms: Not Available to Industry
Depositor comments: pSY8 derivative with sceC gene under the control of ptb promoter
How to cite: pSY14-ptb was a gift from Sheng Yang (Addgene plasmid # 90490 ; http://n2t.net/addgene:90490 ; RRID:Addgene_90490)
